>Addgene plasmid #105209 | pLN189 (SSX1p-[mK-Ex1]-[miR1-Mv2 intron]-[mK-Ex2]-BS(Pe)) | depositor full sequence | sequence record 199427 | pLN189 (SSX1p-[mK-Ex1]-[miR1-Mv2 intron]-[mK-Ex2]-BS(Pe)) sequence 5233 bps
[42 nt withheld, positions 1-42]
A
[49 nt withheld, positions 44-92]
CCTTTGACGTTGGAGTCCACGTTCTTT
[37 nt withheld, positions 120-156]
ACCCTATCTCGGTCTATTCTTTTGATTTATAAGGGATTTTGCCGATTTCGGCCTATTGGTTAAAAAATGA
GCTGATTTAACAAAAATTTAACGCGAATTTTAACAAAATATTAACGCTTACAATTTGCCATTCGCCATTC
AGGCTGCGCAACTGTTGGGAAGGGCGATCGGTGCGGGCCTCTTCGCTATTACGCCAGCCCAAGCTACCAT
GATAAGTAAGTAATATTAAGGTACGGGAGGTACTTGGAGGTACCCGGCCGCCCTGCAGGGTAGCCAGATC
ATGGCTCACTGCAACCTCGTACTCCTGGGCTCAAGCTATCCTCCTACCTCAGCCTCCTGAGTAACGGACT
ACAGGCACACCACCCCACCTCGCTAATTTTATTTATTTTTTTTGTAGAGAAAAGAGACAGGGTATTGCTC
TGTTGCCCAGGGTGGGGTGCAGTGGCATGATCATGGCTCACTGCAACCTCTGCCTCCCAGGTTCAAGTGA
TCCTCCAGCTGTGGCCTCCCTAAGTGCTGGGATTACAACCGTGAGCCGCCGCACCGGCCCAAATTTCTTA
CGTCACTACAGAGTTCCTAGGAAAAAATCCCATACCTGAAAAAGATAGAAACTGACAGGAAGGATTTGAG
ATGATGACCTGCTTCATATACACTCCTTATTAAAACTGGATAACAATGCACCACCGAGGAGGTGGGGAGG
GATAGGAAAAATGAAAAGAGAAAATCAGCGCATGCGTACTCTGATTTGGGAAGACTCCAAAGAGAAAATC
AGAGCATGCGTACTCTGAACTTGGAGTAGCCAATCCCAGGGGATGCTTTAGGCGGGAAAGTCAGAGTTTC
TGCCTCCATTTTGAGAAGGTTCTGTCCCTAGAGCCTAGACTGATAGACCCCACATCAGCTTGGCTTGTCC
CGCCTACTGTTCTGACTTCTGATTGGCCAGATGGAGTTCACTAACTGCCCTGATTGGTCCATCATCCTGG
AGCAATGACATTGCAGAATATTTTCTCCTCCTCCAGCCACACTTTGTCACCAACTGCTGCCAACTCGCCA
CCACTGCTGCCGACCTCGCAACCACTGCTTTGTCTCTGGCGCGCCAGCTCGCCACCATGGTGTCTAAGGG
CGAAGAGCTGATTAAGGAGAACATGCACATGAAGCTGTACATGGAGGGCACCGTGAACAACCACCACTTC
AAGTGCACATCCGAGGGCGAAGGCAAGCCCTACGAGGGCACCCAGACCATGAGAATCAAGGTGGTCGAGG
GCGGCCCTCTCCCCTTCGCCTTCGACATCCTGGCTACCAGCTTCATGTACGGCAGCAAAACCTTCATCAA
CCACACCCAGGGCATCCCCGACTTCTTTAAGCAGTCCTTCCCTGAGGTAAGTGTGCTCGCTTCGGCAGCA
CATATACTATGTTGAATGAGGCTTCAGTACTTTACAGAATCGTTGCCTGCACATCTTGGAAACACTTGCT
GGGATTACTTCTTCAGGTTAACCCAACAGAAGGCTCGAGAAGGTATATTGCTGTTGACAGTGAGCGCCGC
TTGAAGTCTTTAATTAAATAGTGAAGCCACAGATGTATTTAATTAAAGACTTCAAGCGGTGCCTACTGCC
TCGGACTTCAAGGGGCTAGAATTCAAGGGGCTACTTTAGGAGCAATTATCTTGTTTACTAAAACTGAATA
CCTTGCTATCTCTTTGATACATTTTTACAAAGCTGAATTAAAATGGTATAAATTAAATCACTTTTTTCAA
TTGTACTAACTTCGAGTCTTCTTTTTTTTTTTCACAGGGCTTCACATGGGAGAGAGTCACCACATACGAA
GACGGGGGCGTGCTGACCGCTACCCAGGACACCAGCCTCCAGGACGGCTGCCTCATCTACAACGTCAAGA
TCAGAGGGGTGAACTTCCCATCCAACGGCCCTGTGATGCAGAAGAAAACACTCGGCTGGGAGGCCTCCAC
CGAGATGCTGTACCCCGCTGACGGCGGCCTGGAAGGCAGAAGCGACATGGCCCTGAAGCTCGTGGGCGGG
GGCCACCTGATCTGCAACTTGAAGACCACATACAGATCCAAGAAACCCGCTAAGAACCTCAAGATGCCCG
GCGTCTACTATGTGGACAGAAGACTGGAAAGAATCAAGGAGGCCGACAAAGAGACCTACGTCGAGCAGCA
CGAGGTGGCTGTGGCCAGATACTGCGACCTCCCTAGCAAACTGGGGCACAAACTTAATTGATAAACATAG
GATGGCAAGATCCTGGTATCGGTCTGCGAGCACCGCTTGAAGTCTTTAATTAAATACGCACCGCTTGAAG
TCTTTAATTAAATACGCACCGCTTGAAGTCTTTAATTAAATACCTCGAGCCTCTGGCCACATCGGTTCCT
GCGGTAAGCGGGACTCTGGGGTTCGAAATGACCGACCAAGCGACGCCCAACCTGCCATCACGAGATTTCG
ATTCCACCGCCGCCTTCTATGAAAGGTTGGGCTTCGGAATCGTTTTCCGGGACGCCGGCTGGATGATCCT
CCAGCGCGGGGATCTCATGCTGGAGTTCTTCGCCCACCCTAGGGGGAGGCTAACTGAAACACGGAAGGAG
ACAATACCGGAAGGAACCCGCGCTATGACGGCAATAAAAAGACAGAATAAAACGCACGGTGTTGGGTCGT
TTGTTCATAAACGCGGGGTTCGGTCCCAGGGCTGGCACTCTGTCGATACCCCACCGAGACGCCATTGGGG
CCAATACGCCCGCGTTTCTTCCTTTTCCCCACCCCACCCCCCAAGTTCGGGTGAAGGCCCAGGGCTCGCA
GCCAACGTCGGGGCGGCAGGCCCTGCCATAGCCTCAGGTATGTCGACCGATGCCCTTGAGAGCCTTCAAC
CCAGTCAGCTCCTTCCGGTGGGCGCGGGGCATGACTATCGTCGCCGCACTTATGACTGTCTTCTTTATCA
TGCAACTCGTAGGACAGGTGCCGGCAGCGCTCTTCCGCTTCCTCGCTCACTGACTCGCTGCGCTCGGTCG
TTCGGCTGCGGCGAGCGGTATCAGCTCACTCAAAGGCGGTAATACGGTTATCCACAGAATCAGGGGATAA
CGCAGGAAAGAACATGTGAGCAAAAGGCCAGCAAAAGGCCAGGAACCGTAAAAAGGCCGCGTTGCTGGCG
TTTTTCCATAGGCTCCGCCCCCCTGACGAGCATCACAAAAATCGACGCTCAAGTCAGAGGTGGCGAAACC
CGACAGGACTATAAAGATACCAGGCGTTTCCCCCTGGAAGCTCCCTCGTGCGCTCTCCTGTTCCGACCCT
GCCGCTTACCGGATACCTGTCCGCCTTTCTCCCTTCGGGAAGCGTGGCGCTTTCTCAATGCTCACGCTGT
AGGTATCTCAGTTCGGTGTAGGTCGTTCGCTCCAAGCTGGGCTGTGTGCACGAACCCCCCGTTCAGCCCG
ACCGCTGCGCCTTATCCGGTAACTATCGTCTTGAGTCCAACCCGGTAAGACACGACTTATCGCCACTGGC
AGCAGCCACTGGTAACAGGATTAGCAGAGCGAGGTATGTAGGCGGTGCTACAGAGTTCTTGAAGTGGTGG
CCTAACTACGGCTACACTAGAAGGACAGTATTTGGTATCTGCGCTCTGCTGAAGCCAGTTACCTTCGGAA
AAAGAGTTGGTAGCTCTTGATCCGGCAAACAAACCACCGCTGGTAGCGGTGGTTTTTTTGTTTGCAAGCA
GCAGATTACGCGCAGAAAAAAAGGATCTCAAGAAGATCCTTTGATCTTTTCTACGGGGTCTGACGCTCAG
TGGAACGAAAACTCACGTTAAGGGATTTTGGTCATGAGATTATCAAAAAGGATCTTCACCTAGATCCTTT
TAAATTAAAAATGAAGTTTTAAATCAATCTAAAGTATATATGAGTAAACTTGGTCTGACAGTTACCAATG
CTTAATCAGTGAGGCACCTATCTCAGCGATCTGTCTATTTCGTTCATCCATAGTTGCCTGACTCCCCGTC
GTGTAGATAACTACGATACGGGAGGGCTTACCATCTGGCCCCAGTGCTGCAATGATACCGCGAGACCCAC
GCTCACCGGCTCCAGATTTATCAGCAATAAACCAGCCAGCCGGAAGGGCCGAGCGCAGAAGTGGTCCTGC
AACTTTATCCGCCTCCATCCAGTCTATTAATTGTTGCCGGGAAGCTAGAGTAAGTAGTTCGCCAGTTAAT
AGTTTGCGCAACGTTGTTGCCATTGCTACAGGCATCGTGGTGTCACGCTCGTCGTTTGGTATGGCTTCAT
TCAGCTCCGGTTCCCAACGATCAAGGCGAGTTACATGATCCCCCATGTTGTGCAAAAAAGCGGTTAGCTC
CTTCGGTCCTCCGATCGTTGTCAGAAGTAAGTTGGCCGCAGTGTTATCACTCATGGTTATGGCAGCACTG
CATAATTCTCTTACTGTCATGCCATCCGTAAGATGCTTTTCTGTGACTGGTGAGTACTCAACCAAGTCAT
TCTGAGAATAGTGTATGCGGCGACCGAGTTGCTCTTGCCCGGCGTCAATACGGGATAATACCGCGCCACA
TAGCAGAACTTTAAAAGTGCTCATCATTGGAAAACGTTCTTCGGGGCGAAAACTCTCAAGGATCTTACCG
CTGTTGAGATCCAGTTCGATGTAACCCACTCGTGCACCCAACTGATCTTCAGCATCTTTTACTTTCACCA
GCGTTTCTGGGTGAGCAAAAACAGGAAGGCAAAATGCCGCAAAAAAGGGAATAAGGGCGACACGGAAATG
TTGAATACTCATACTCTTCCTTTTTCAATATTATTGAAGCATTTATCAGGGTTATTGTCTCATGAGCGGA
TACATATTTGAATGTATTTAGAAAAATAAACAAATAGGGGTTCCGCGCACATTTCCCCGAAAAGTGCCAC
CTG
[124 nt withheld, positions 5060-5183]
C
[49 nt withheld, positions 5185-5233]
Features (pLannotate 1.2.2; 16 found; start..end, strand, type, name):
    287..354     -  CDS            lacZα (fragment): LacZα fragment of β-galactosidase; lacZ fragment
    429..497     +  CDS            SPANXA2-OT1 (fragment): SPOT1_HUMAN - Also known as CXorf18. Protein uncertain: Swiss-Prot protein existence level 5. From Homo sapiens (Human).
    567..692     +  CDS            BCAS4 (fragment): BCAS4_HUMAN - Experimental evidence at protein level: Swiss-Prot protein existence level 1. From Homo sapiens (Human).
   1263..1533    +  CDS            TagRFP (fragment): monomeric derivative of red fluorescent protein from Entacmaea quadricolor (Merzlyak et al., 2007) mammalian codon-optimized
   1568..1661    +  ncRNA          5' miR-30a: sequence upstream of the 71-nt precursor of the human miR-30a microRNA (Zeng et al., 2002) miRNA
   1788..1900    +  ncRNA          3' miR-30a: sequence downstream of the 71-nt precursor of the human miR-30a microRNA (Zeng et al., 2002) miRNA
   1942..2387    +  CDS            TagRFP (fragment): monomeric derivative of red fluorescent protein from Entacmaea quadricolor (Merzlyak et al., 2007) mammalian codon-optimized
   2392..2425    -  CDS            KanR (fragment): aminoglycoside phosphotransferase; aph(3')-Ia; confers resistance to kanamycin
   2564..2716    +  CDS            ble (fragment): BLE_KLEPN - Experimental evidence at protein level: Swiss-Prot protein existence level 1. Binding protein with a strong affinity to the bleomycin family of antibiotics. Binds to CL990; an antimitotic-antibiotic compound. From Klebsiella pneumoniae.
   2775..2822    +  polyA_signal   HSV TK poly(A) signal: herpes simplex virus thymidine kinase polyadenylation signal (Cole and Stacy, 1985)
   2913..2929    -  polyA_signal   bGH poly(A) signal (fragment): bovine growth hormone polyadenylation signal
   2998..3129    +  CDS            TcR (fragment): tetracycline efflux protein; tet; confers resistance to tetracycline
   3309..3897    -  rep_origin     ori: high-copy-number ColE1/pMB1/pBR322/pUC origin of replication
   4068..4928    -  CDS            AmpR: β-lactamase; bla; confers resistance to ampicillin, carbenicillin, and related antibiotics
   4929..5033    -  promoter       AmpR promoter: bla
   5060..255     +  rep_origin     f1 ori (across the origin) (sequence partly withheld): f1 bacteriophage origin of replication; arrow indicates direction of (+) strand synthesis
