>Addgene plasmid #105209 | pLN189 (SSX1p-[mK-Ex1]-[miR1-Mv2 intron]-[mK-Ex2]-BS(Pe)) | addgene full sequence | sequence record 201289 | Addgene NGS Result
[42 nt withheld, positions 1-42]
A
[49 nt withheld, positions 44-92]
CCTTTGACGTTGGAGTCCACGTTCTTT
[37 nt withheld, positions 120-156]
ACCCTATCTCGGTCTATTCTTTTGATTTATAAGGGATTTTGCCGATTTCGGCCTATTGGTTAAAAAATGA
GCTGATTTAACAAAAATTTAACGCGAATTTTAACAAAATATTAACGCTTACAATTTGCCATTCGCCATTC
AGGCTGCGCAACTGTTGGGAAGGGCGATCGGTGCGGGCCTCTTCGCTATTACGCCAGCCCAAGCTACCAT
GATAAGTAAGTAATATTAAGGTACGGGAGGTACTTGGAGGTACCCGGCCGCCCTGCAGGGTAGCCAGATC
ATGGCTCACTGCAACCTCGTACTCCTGGGCTCAAGCTATCCTCCTACCTCAGCCTCCTGAGTAACGGACT
ACAGGCACACCACCCCACCTCGCTAATTTTATTTATTTTTTTTGTAGAGAAAAGAGACAGGGTATTGCTC
TGTTGCCCAGGGTGGGGTGCAGTGGCATGATCATGGCTCACTGCAACCTCTGCCTCCCAGGTTCAAGTGA
TCCTCCAGCTGTGGCCTCCCTAAGTGCTGGGATTACAACCGTGAGCCGCCGCACCGGCCCAAATTTCTTA
CGTCACTACAGAGTTCCTAGGAAAAAATCCCATACCTGAAAAAGATAGAAACTGACAGGAAGGATTTGAG
ATGATGACCTGCTTCATATACACTCCTTATTAAAACTGGATAACAATGCACCACCGAGGAGGTGGGGAGG
GATAGGAAAAATGAAAAGAGAAAATCAGCGCATGCGTACTCTGATTTGGGAAGACTCCAAAGAGAAAATC
AGAGCATGCGTACTCTGAACTTGGAGTAGCCAATCCCAGGGGATGCTTTAGGCGGGAAAGTCAGAGTTTC
TGCCTCCATTTTGAGAAGGTTCTGTCCCTAGAGCCTAGACTGATAGACCCCACATCAGCTTGGCTTGTCC
CGCCTACTGTTCTGACTTCTGATTGGCCAGATGGAGTTCACTAACTGCCCTGATTGGTCCATCATCCTGG
AGCAATGACATTGCAGAATATTTTCTCCTCCTCCAGCCACACTTTGTCACCAACTGCTGCCAACTCGCCA
CCACTGCTGCCGACCTCGCAACCACTGCTTTGTCTCTGGCGCGCCAGCTCGCCACCATGGTGTCTAAGGG
CGAAGAGCTGATTAAGGAGAACATGCACATGAAGCTGTACATGGAGGGCACCGTGAACAACCACCACTTC
AAGTGCACATCCGAGGGCGAAGGCAAGCCCTACGAGGGCACCCAGACCATGAGAATCAAGGTGGTCGAGG
GCGGCCCTCTCCCCTTCGCCTTCGACATCCTGGCTACCAGCTTCATGTACGGCAGCAAAACCTTCATCAA
CCACACCCAGGGCATCCCCGACTTCTTTAAGCAGTCCTTCCCTGAGGTAAGTGTGCTCGCTTCGGCAGCA
CATATACTATGTTGAATGAGGCTTCAGTACTTTACAGAATCGTTGCCTGCACATCTTGGAAACACTTGCT
GGGATTACTTCTTCAGGTTAACCCAACAGAAGGCTCGAGAAGGTATATTGCTGTTGACAGTGAGCGCCGC
TTGAAGTCTTTAATTAAATAGTGAAGCCACAGATGTATTTAATTAAAGACTTCAAGCGGTGCCTACTGCC
TCGGACTTCAAGGGGCTAGAATTCAAGGGGCTACTTTAGGAGCAATTATCTTGTTTACTAAAACTGAATA
CCTTGCTATCTCTTTGATACATTTTTACAAAGCTGAATTAAAATGGTATAAATTAAATCACTTTTTTCAA
TTGTACTAACTTCGAGTCTTCTTTTTTTTTTTCACAGGGCTTCACATGGGAGAGAGTCACCACATACGAA
GACGGGGGCGTGCTGACCGCTACCCAGGACACCAGCCTCCAGGACGGCTGCCTCATCTACAACGTCAAGA
TCAGAGGGGTGAACTTCCCATCCAACGGCCCTGTGATGCAGAAGAAAACACTCGGCTGGGAGGCCTCCAC
CGAGATGCTGTACCCCGCTGACGGCGGCCTGGAAGGCAGAAGCGACATGGCCCTGAAGCTCGTGGGCGGG
GGCCACCTGATCTGCAACTTGAAGACCACATACAGATCCAAGAAACCCGCTAAGAACCTCAAGATGCCCG
GCGTCTACTATGTGGACAGAAGACTGGAAAGAATCAAGGAGGCCGACAAAGAGACCTACGTCGAGCAGCA
CGAGGTGGCTGTGGCCAGATACTGCGACCTCCCTAGCAAACTGGGGCACAAACTTAATTGATAAACATAG
GATGGCAAGATCCTGGTATCGGTCTGCGAGCACCGCTTGAAGTCTTTAATTAAATACGCACCGCTTGAAG
TCTTTAATTAAATACGCACCGCTTGAAGTCTTTAATTAAATACCTCGAGCCTCTGGCCACATCGGTTCCT
GCGGTAAGCGGGACTCTGGGGTTCGAAATGACCGACCAAGCGACGCCCAACCTGCCATCACGAGATTTCG
ATTCCACCGCCGCCTTCTATGAAAGGTTGGGCTTCGGAATCGTTTTCCGGGACGCCGGCTGGATGATCCT
CCAGCGCGGGGATCTCATGCTGGAGTTCTTCGCCCACCCTAGGGGGAGGCTAACTGAAACACGGAAGGAG
ACAATACCGGAAGGAACCCGCGCTATGACGGCAATAAAAAGACAGAATAAAACGCACGGTGTTGGGTCGT
TTGTTCATAAACGCGGGGTTCGGTCCCAGGGCTGGCACTCTGTCGATACCCCACCGAGACGCCATTGGGG
CCAATACGCCCGCGTTTCTTCCTTTTCCCCACCCCACCCCCCAAGTTCGGGTGAAGGCCCAGGGCTCGCA
GCCAACGTCGGGGCGGCAGGCCCTGCCATAGCCTCAGGTATGTCGACCGATGCCCTTGAGAGCCTTCAAC
CCAGTCAGCTCCTTCCGGTGGGCGCGGGGCATGACTATCGTCGCCGCACTTATGACTGTCTTCTTTATCA
TGCAACTCGTAGGACAGGTGCCGGCAGCGCTCTTCCGCTTCCTCGCTCACTGACTCGCTGCGCTCGGTCG
TTCGGCTGCGGCGAGCGGTATCAGCTCACTCAAAGGCGGTAATACGGTTATCCACAGAATCAGGGGATAA
CGCAGGAAAGAACATGTGAGCAAAAGGCCAGCAAAAGGCCAGGAACCGTAAAAAGGCCGCGTTGCTGGCG
TTTTTCCATAGGCTCCGCCCCCCTGACGAGCATCACAAAAATCGACGCTCAAGTCAGAGGTGGCGAAACC
CGACAGGACTATAAAGATACCAGGCGTTTCCCCCTGGAAGCTCCCTCGTGCGCTCTCCTGTTCCGACCCT
GCCGCTTACCGGATACCTGTCCGCCTTTCTCCCTTCGGGAAGCGTGGCGCTTTCTCATAGCTCACGCTGT
AGGTATCTCAGTTCGGTGTAGGTCGTTCGCTCCAAGCTGGGCTGTGTGCACGAACCCCCCGTTCAGCCCG
ACCGCTGCGCCTTATCCGGTAACTATCGTCTTGAGTCCAACCCGGTAAGACACGACTTATCGCCACTGGC
AGCAGCCACTGGTAACAGGATTAGCAGAGCGAGGTATGTAGGCGGTGCTACAGAGTTCTTGAAGTGGTGG
CCTAACTACGGCTACACTAGAAGAACAGTATTTGGTATCTGCGCTCTGCTGAAGCCAGTTACCTTCGGAA
AAAGAGTTGGTAGCTCTTGATCCGGCAAACAAACCACCGCTGGTAGCGGTGGTTTTTTTGTTTGCAAGCA
GCAGATTACGCGCAGAAAAAAAGGATCTCAAGAAGATCCTTTGATCTTTTCTACGGGGTCTGACGCTCAG
TGGAACGAAAACTCACGTTAAGGGATTTTGGTCATGAGATTATCAAAAAGGATCTTCACCTAGATCCTTT
TAAATTAAAAATGAAGTTTTAAATCAATCTAAAGTATATATGAGTAAACTTGGTCTGACAGTTACCAATG
CTTAATCAGTGAGGCACCTATCTCAGCGATCTGTCTATTTCGTTCATCCATAGTTGCCTGACTCCCCGTC
GTGTAGATAACTACGATACGGGAGGGCTTACCATCTGGCCCCAGTGCTGCAATGATACCGCGAGACCCAC
GCTCACCGGCTCCAGATTTATCAGCAATAAACCAGCCAGCCGGAAGGGCCGAGCGCAGAAGTGGTCCTGC
AACTTTATCCGCCTCCATCCAGTCTATTAATTGTTGCCGGGAAGCTAGAGTAAGTAGTTCGCCAGTTAAT
AGTTTGCGCAACGTTGTTGCCATTGCTACAGGCATCGTGGTGTCACGCTCGTCGTTTGGTATGGCTTCAT
TCAGCTCCGGTTCCCAACGATCAAGGCGAGTTACATGATCCCCCATGTTGTGCAAAAAAGCGGTTAGCTC
CTTCGGTCCTCCGATCGTTGTCAGAAGTAAGTTGGCCGCAGTGTTATCACTCATGGTTATGGCAGCACTG
CATAATTCTCTTACTGTCATGCCATCCGTAAGATGCTTTTCTGTGACTGGTGAGTACTCAACCAAGTCAT
TCTGAGAATAGTGTATGCGGCGACCGAGTTGCTCTTGCCCGGCGTCAATACGGGATAATACCGCGCCACA
TAGCAGAACTTTAAAAGTGCTCATCATTGGAAAACGTTCTTCGGGGCGAAAACTCTCAAGGATCTTACCG
CTGTTGAGATCCAGTTCGATGTAACCCACTCGTGCACCCAACTGATCTTCAGCATCTTTTACTTTCACCA
GCGTTTCTGGGTGAGCAAAAACAGGAAGGCAAAATGCCGCAAAAAAGGGAATAAGGGCGACACGGAAATG
TTGAATACTCATACTCTTCCTTTTTCAATATTATTGAAGCATTTATCAGGGTTATTGTCTCATGAGCGGA
TACATATTTGAATGTATTTAGAAAAATAAACAAATAGGGGTTCCGCGCACATTTCCCCGAAAAGTGCCAC
CTG
[124 nt withheld, positions 5060-5183]
C
[49 nt withheld, positions 5185-5233]
Features (pLannotate 1.2.2; 16 found; start..end, strand, type, name):
    287..354     -  CDS            lacZα (fragment): LacZα fragment of β-galactosidase; lacZ fragment
    429..497     +  CDS            SPANXA2-OT1 (fragment): SPOT1_HUMAN - Also known as CXorf18. Protein uncertain: Swiss-Prot protein existence level 5. From Homo sapiens (Human).
    567..692     +  CDS            BCAS4 (fragment): BCAS4_HUMAN - Experimental evidence at protein level: Swiss-Prot protein existence level 1. From Homo sapiens (Human).
   1263..1533    +  CDS            TagRFP (fragment): monomeric derivative of red fluorescent protein from Entacmaea quadricolor (Merzlyak et al., 2007) mammalian codon-optimized
   1568..1661    +  ncRNA          5' miR-30a: sequence upstream of the 71-nt precursor of the human miR-30a microRNA (Zeng et al., 2002) miRNA
   1788..1900    +  ncRNA          3' miR-30a: sequence downstream of the 71-nt precursor of the human miR-30a microRNA (Zeng et al., 2002) miRNA
   1942..2387    +  CDS            TagRFP (fragment): monomeric derivative of red fluorescent protein from Entacmaea quadricolor (Merzlyak et al., 2007) mammalian codon-optimized
   2392..2425    -  CDS            KanR (fragment): aminoglycoside phosphotransferase; aph(3')-Ia; confers resistance to kanamycin
   2564..2716    +  CDS            ble (fragment): BLE_KLEPN - Experimental evidence at protein level: Swiss-Prot protein existence level 1. Binding protein with a strong affinity to the bleomycin family of antibiotics. Binds to CL990; an antimitotic-antibiotic compound. From Klebsiella pneumoniae.
   2775..2822    +  polyA_signal   HSV TK poly(A) signal: herpes simplex virus thymidine kinase polyadenylation signal (Cole and Stacy, 1985)
   2913..2929    -  polyA_signal   bGH poly(A) signal (fragment): bovine growth hormone polyadenylation signal
   2998..3129    +  CDS            TcR (fragment): tetracycline efflux protein; tet; confers resistance to tetracycline
   3309..3897    -  rep_origin     ori: high-copy-number ColE1/pMB1/pBR322/pUC origin of replication
   4068..4928    -  CDS            AmpR: β-lactamase; bla; confers resistance to ampicillin, carbenicillin, and related antibiotics
   4929..5033    -  promoter       AmpR promoter: bla
   5060..255     +  rep_origin     f1 ori (across the origin) (sequence partly withheld): f1 bacteriophage origin of replication; arrow indicates direction of (+) strand synthesis
