[The description below was written by a language model from this plasmid's Addgene catalogue record and pLannotate feature annotations shown in this document.]
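Description:
pLN189 is a mammalian expression plasmid for synthetic biology, catalogued as built on a pGL3 backbone and serving as "Module 1" of an RNA-based gene circuit developed for cancer immunotherapy. It is propagated in E. coli through a high-copy ColE1/pUC-type origin and selected with ampicillin via an intact β-lactamase gene and its bla promoter. An f1 phage origin is also present. No complete mammalian selection marker is annotated.

The synthetic insert places the red fluorescent protein mKate2 under control of the SSX1 promoter. The promoter itself is not called by the automated annotation. The short human "CDS fragment" hits upstream of the reporter (SPANXA2-OT1, BCAS4) lie where the promoter would be expected and are probably incidental matches to it. The mKate2 coding sequence is split into two exons, which the feature table labels as two TagRFP fragments because mKate2 belongs to the same Entacmaea quadricolor protein family. Between the exons sits an intron, the "version 2" design, containing 5′ and 3′ miR-30a flanking sequences that frame a synthetic microRNA (miR1). Splicing therefore yields both a mature mKate2 mRNA and an intron-derived miRNA. According to the construct name, binding sites for that miRNA, BS(Pe), follow the second exon, so the transcript represses itself. This matches the stated purpose of self-inhibiting mKate2 expression. The name suggests these sites are perfectly complementary, but the record does not spell this out. An HSV TK polyadenylation signal lies downstream. The small KanR, ble, TcR, lacZα and bGH poly(A) fragments appear to be remnants or spurious matches rather than functional parts.

The plasmid is used by transfection as one circuit module with a fluorescent readout of promoter-driven output. The record refers to the associated publication for details of the intron design and for how this module interacts with the rest of the circuit.
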