Addgene plasmid #105209: pLN189 (SSX1p-[mK-Ex1]-[miR1-Mv2 intron]-[mK-Ex2]-BS(Pe))
Purpose: Module 1 - SSX1 promoter drives self-inhibiting mKate2 expression (Version 2 intron - see PMID: 29056342 for detailed information)
Depositing lab: Timothy Lu. Publication: Synthetic RNA-Based Immunomodulatory Gene Circuits for Cancer Immunotherapy. Nissim L, Wu MR, Pery E, Binder-Nissim A, Suzuki HI, Stupp D, Wehrspaun C, Tabach Y, Sharp PA, Lu TK. Cell. 2017 Nov 16;171(5):1138-1150.e15. doi: 10.1016/j.cell.2017.09.049. Epub 2017 Oct 19. PubMed 29056342.
Backbone
  Vector backbone: pGL3
  Vector type: Mammalian Expression, Synthetic Biology
Growth in bacteria
  Bacterial resistance: Ampicillin, 100 μg/mL
  Growth temperature: 37°C
  Growth strain: DH5alpha
  Copy number: Unknown
Gene/Insert
  Gene/Insert name: SSX1p-[mK-Ex1]-[miR1-Mv2 intron]-[mK-Ex2]-BS(Pe)
  Species: Synthetic
Terms and licenses: Academic/Nonprofit Terms; Industry Terms: Not Available to Industry
How to cite: pLN189 (SSX1p-[mK-Ex1]-[miR1-Mv2 intron]-[mK-Ex2]-BS(Pe)) was a gift from Timothy Lu (Addgene plasmid # 105209 ; http://n2t.net/addgene:105209 ; RRID:Addgene_105209)
